>Addgene plasmid #195669 | pBEL2548 | addgene full sequence | sequence record 382986 | Addgene NGS Result
TCTGCTAATCCTGTTACCAGTGGCTGCTGCCAGTGGCGATAAGTCGTGTCTTACCGGGTTGGACTCAAGA
CGATAGTTACCGGATAAGGCGCAGCGGTCGGGCTGAACGGGGGGTTCGTGCACACAGCCCAGCTTGGAGC
GAACGACCTACACCGAACTGAGATACCTACAGCGTGAGCTATGAGAAAGCGCCACGCTTCCCGAAGGGAG
AAAGGCGGACAGGTATCCGGTAAGCGGCAGGGTCGGAACAGGAGAGCGCACGAGGGAGCTTCCAGGGGGA
AACGCCTGGTATCTTTATAGTCCTGTCGGGTTTCGCCACCTCTGACTTGAGCGTCGATTTTTGTGATGCT
CGTCAGGGGGGCGGAGCCTATGGAAAAACGCCAGCAACGCGGCCTTTTTACGGTTCCTGGCCTTTTGCTG
GCCTTTTGCTCACATGTTCTTTCCTGCGTTATCCCCTGATTCTGTGGATAACCGTATTACCGCCTTTGAG
TGAGCTGATACCGCTCGCCGCAGCCGAACGACCGAGCGCAGCGAGTCAGTGAGCGAGGAAGCGGAAGAGC
GCCTGATGCGGTATTTTCTCCTTACGCATCTGTGCGGTATTTCACACCGCATAGGGTCATGGCTGCGCCC
CGACACCCGCCAACACCCGCTGACGCGCCCTGACGGGCTTGTCTGCTCCCGGCATCCGCTTACAGACAAG
CTGTGACCGTCTCCGGGAGCTGCATGTGTCAGAGGTTTTCACCGTCATCACCGAAACGCGCGAGGCAGAA
GGAGATGGCGCCCAACAGTCCCCCGGCCACGGGGCCTGCCACCATACCCACGCCGAAACAAGCGCTCATG
AGCCCGAAGTGGCGAGCCCGATCTTCCCCATCGGTGATGTCGGCGATATAGGCGCCAGCAACCGCACCTG
TGGCGCCGGTGATGCCGGCCACGATGCGTCCGGCGTAGAGGATCTGCTCATGTTTGACAGCTTATCATCG
ATGCATAATGTGCCTGTCAAATGGACGAAGCAGGGATTCTGCAAACCCTATGCTACTCCGTCAAGCCGTC
AATTGTCTGATTCGTTACCAATTATGACAACTTGACGGCTACATCATTCACTTTTTCTTCACAACCGGCA
CGGAACTCGCTCGGGCTGGCCCCGGTGCATTTTTTAAATACCCGCGAGAAATAGAGTTGATCGTCAAAAC
CAACATTGCGACCGACGGTGGCGATAGGCATCCGGGTGGTGCTCAAAAGCAGCTTCGCCTGGCTGATACG
TTGGTCCTCGCGCCAGCTTAAGACGCTAATCCCTAACTGCTGGCGGAAAAGATGTGACAGACGCGACGGC
GACAAGCAAACATGCTGTGCGACGCTGGCGATATCAAAATTGCTGTCTGCCAGGTGATCGCTGATGTACT
GACAAGCCTCGCGTACCCGATTATCCATCGGTGGATGGAGCGACTCGTTAATCGCTTCCATGCGCCGCAG
TAACAATTGCTCAAGCAGATTTATCGCCAGCAGCTCCGAATAGCGCCCTTCCCCTTGCCCGGCGTTAATG
ATTTGCCCAAACAGGTCGCTGAAATGCGGCTGGTGCGCTTCATCCGGGCGAAAGAACCCCGTATTGGCAA
ATATTGACGGCCAGTTAAGCCATTCATGCCAGTAGGCGCGCGGACGAAAGTAAACCCACTGGTGATACCA
TTCGCGAGCCTCCGGATGACGACCGTAGTGATGAATCTCTCCTGGCGGGAACAGCAAAATATCACCCGGT
CGGCAAACAAATTCTCGTCCCTGATTTTTCACCACCCCCTGACCGCGAATGGTGAGATTGAGAATATAAC
CTTTCATTCCCAGCGGTCGGTCGATAAAAAAATCGAGATAACCGTTGGCCTCAATCGGCGTTAAACCCGC
CACCAGATGGGCATTAAACGAGTATCCCGGCAGCAGGGGATCATTTTGCGCTTCAGCCATACTTTTCATA
CTCCCGCCATTCAGAGAAGAAACCAATTGTCCATATTGCATCAGACATTGCCGTCACTGCGTCTTTTACT
GGCTCTTCTCGCTAACCAAACCGGTAACCCCGCTTATTAAAAGCATTCTGTAACAAAGCGGGACCAAAGC
CATGACAAAAACGCGTAACAAAAGTGTCTATAATCACGGCAGAAAAGTCCACATTGATTATTTGCACGGC
GTCACACTTTGCTATGCCATAGCATTTTTATCCATAAGATTAGCGGATCCTACCTGACGCTTTTTATCGC
AACTCTCTACTGTTTCTCCATACCCGTTTTTTTGGGCTAGCGGCCGGCCTGGCCCGAAGGGTGAATTATG
TTTAAACGTTTAATGATGGTCGCTTTGCTGGTGATTGCACCTCTGAGTGCGGCAACCGCGGCAGACCAGA
CCAATCCGTATAAGCTGATGGACGAGGCGGCGCAGAAAACGTTCGATCGCCTGAAGAATGAGCAACCGCA
AATTCGGGCCAACCCGGATTATCTGCGTACCATTGTTGATCAGGAACTGCTGCCATACGTACAGGTGAAA
TACGCCGGTGCGCTGGTGCTGGGCCAGTATTACAAGAGTGCGACCCCTGCTCAACGTGAAGCCTACTTTG
CCGCTTTCCGTGAGTACCTGAAGCAGGCTTACGGTCAGGCGCTGGCGATGTATCACGGTCAAACCTATCA
GATTGCGCCAGAACAGCCGCTGGGCGATAAAACCATTGTGCCTATTCGCGTTACCATTATTGACCCGAAT
GGCCGTCCGCCGGTGCGTCTGGACTTCCAGTGGCGTAAAAACTCCCAGACGGGCAATTGGCAGGCTCGCG
ACATGATTGCTGAAGGCGTCAGTATGATCACCACCAAACAAAACGAGTGGGGAACGCTGCTGCGTACCAA
AGGTATCGACGGCCTGACTGCGCAACTGAAATCGATTTCTCAACAGAAAATCACTCTGGAAGAGAAAAAA
TAAGGCCCAGGCGGCCGGTACCAAATTCCAGAAAAGAGACGCTGAAAAGCGTCTTTTTTCGTTTTGGTCC
TGGTCTGAGGAATGGTTGTAAGCTTGGCTGTTTTGGCGGATGAGAGAAGATTTTCAGCCTGATACAGATT
AAATCAGAACGCAGAAGCGGTCTGATAAAACAGAATTTGCCTGGCGGCAGTAGCGCGGTGGTCCCACCTG
ACCCCATGCCGAACTCAGAAGTGAAACGCCGTAGCGCCGATGGTAGTGTGGGGTCTCCCCATGCGAGAGT
AGGGAACTGCCAGGCATCAAATAAAACGAAAGGCTCAGTCGAAAGACTGGGCCTTTCGTTTTATCTGTTG
TTTGTCGGTGAACGCTCTCCTGAGTAGGACAAATCCGCCGGGAGCGGATTTGAACGTTGCGAAGCAACGG
CCCGGAGGGTGGCGGGCAGGACGCCCGCCATAAACTGCCAGGCATCAAATTAAGCAGAAGGCCATCCTGA
CGGATGGCCTTTTTGCGTTTCTACAAACTCTTTTGTTTATTTTTCTAAATACATTCAAATATGTATCCGC
TCATGAGACAATAACCCTGATAAATGCTTCAATAATATTGAAAAAGGAAGAGTATGAGTATTCAACATTT
CCGTGTCGCCCTTATTCCCTTTTTTGCGGCATTTTGCCTTCCTGTTTTTGCTCACCCAGAAACGCTGGTG
AAAGTAAAAGATGCTGAAGATCAGTTGGGTGCACGAGTGGGTTACATCGAACTGGATCTCAACAGCGGTA
AGATCCTTGAGAGTTTTCGCCCCGAAGAACGTTTTCCAATGATGAGCACTTTTAAAGTTCTGCTATGTGG
CGCGGTATTATCCCGTGTTGACGCCGGGCAAGAGCAACTCGGTCGCCGCATACACTATTCTCAGAATGAC
TTGGTTGAGTACTCACCAGTCACAGAAAAGCATCTTACGGATGGCATGACAGTAAGAGAATTATGCAGTG
CTGCCATAACCATGAGTGATAACACTGCGGCCAACTTACTTCTGACAACGATCGGAGGACCGAAGGAGCT
AACCGCTTTTTTGCACAACATGGGGGATCATGTAACTCGCCTTGATCGTTGGGAACCGGAGCTGAATGAA
GCCATACCAAACGACGAGCGTGACACCACGATGCCTGCAGCAATGGCAACAACGTTGCGCAAACTATTAA
CTGGCGAACTACTTACTCTAGCTTCCCGGCAACAATTAATAGACTGGATGGAGGCGGATAAAGTTGCAGG
ACCACTTCTGCGCTCGGCCCTTCCGGCTGGCTGGTTTATTGCTGATAAATCTGGAGCCGGTGAGCGTGGG
TCTCGCGGTATCATTGCAGCACTGGGGCCAGATGGTAAGCCCTCCCGTATCGTAGTTATCTACACGACGG
GGAGTCAGGCAACTATGGATGAACGAAATAGACAGATCGCTGAGATAGGTGCCTCACTGATTAAGCATTG
GTAACTGTCAGACCAAGTTTACTCATATATACTTTAGATTGATT
[125 nt withheld, positions 4455-4579]
C
[141 nt withheld, positions 4581-4721]
CCTTTGACGTTGGAGTCCACGTTCTTT
[37 nt withheld, positions 4749-4785]
ACCCTATCTCGGGCTATTCTTTTGATTTATAAGGGATTTTGCCGATTTCGGCCTATTGGTTAAAAAATGA
GCTGATTTAACAAAAATTTAACGCGAATTTTAACAAAATATTAACGTTTACAATTTAAAAGGATCTAGGT
GAAGATCCTTTTTGATAATCTCATGACCAAAATCCCTTAACGTGAGTTTTCGTTCCACTGAGCGTCAGAC
CCCGTAGAAAAGATCAAAGGATCTTCTTGAGATCCTTTTTTTCTGCGCGTAATCTGCTGCTTGCAAACAA
AAAAACCACCGCTACCAGCGGTGGTTTGTTTGCCGGATCAAGAGCTACCAACTCTTTTTCCGAAGGTAAC
TGGCTCAGCAGAGCGCAGATACCAAATACTGTCCTTCTAGTGTAGCCGTAGTTAGGCCACCACTTCAAGA
ACTCTGTAGCACCGCCTACATACCTCGC
Features (pLannotate 1.2.2; 14 found; start..end, strand, type, name):
    562..613     -  misc_feature   bom (fragment): basis of mobility region from pBR322
    729..768     -  CDS            rop (fragment): Rop protein, which maintains plasmids at low copy number; rop
    769..954     -  CDS            TcR (fragment): tetracycline efflux protein; tet; confers resistance to tetracycline
    964..982     +  promoter       tet promoter (fragment): E. coli promoter for tetracycline efflux protein gene
   1072..1950    -  CDS            araC: L-arabinose regulatory protein; araC
   1977..2261    +  promoter       araBAD promoter: araBAD; promoter of the L-arabinose operon of E. coli; the araC regulatory gene is transcribed in the opposite direction (Guzman et al., 1995)
   2308..2940    +  CDS            mlaC: MLAC_ECOLI - Also known as yrbC. Experimental evidence at protein level: Swiss-Prot protein existence level 1. Involved in a phospholipid transport pathway that maintains lipid asymmetry in the outer membrane by retrograde trafficking of phospholipids from the outer membrane to the inner membrane. May transfer phospholipid across the periplasmic space and deliver it to the MlaFEDB complex at the inner membrane. From Escherichia coli (strain K12).
   3119..3234    +  ncRNA          5S rRNA: Accession: RF00001 - 5S ribosomal RNA
   3238..3324    +  terminator     rrnB T1 terminator: Escherichia coli rrnB; transcription terminator T1 from the E. coli rrnB gene
   3416..3443    +  terminator     rrnB T2 terminator: transcription terminator T2 from the E. coli rrnB gene
   3462..3553    +  promoter       AmpR promoter: bla
   3554..4414    +  CDS            AmpR: β-lactamase; bla; confers resistance to ampicillin, carbenicillin, and related antibiotics
   4456..4836    +  rep_origin     M13 ori (sequence partly withheld): M13 bacteriophage origin of replication; arrow indicates direction of (+) strand synthesis
   5022..376     +  rep_origin     ori (across the origin): high-copy-number ColE1/pMB1/pBR322/pUC origin of replication
