[The description below was written by a language model from this plasmid's Addgene catalogue record and pLannotate feature annotations shown in this document.]
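Description:
pBEL2548 is a 5,233-bp bacterial expression plasmid built on a pBAD backbone that carries the E. coli mlaC gene with a Y164R substitution. It replicates from a ColE1/pMB1-type origin, recorded as high copy, and is selected through the β-lactamase (AmpR) gene driven by its own promoter. An M13 phage origin is also present, which in principle allows single-stranded DNA production with helper phage. Short leftover fragments of pBR322-derived elements (bom, rop, the tetracycline resistance gene and its promoter) are annotated as partial and are presumably nonfunctional remnants of the backbone lineage.

The expression cassette follows the standard arabinose-regulated design. The araC regulator is encoded divergently from the araBAD promoter, so transcription of the downstream mlaC open reading frame is repressed in the absence of L-arabinose and induced, in a titratable manner, when it is added. The insert was introduced by Gibson assembly, and transcription ends at the rrnB T1 and T2 terminators, which are preceded by the 5S rRNA segment that normally accompanies this terminator region. No epitope or purification tags are annotated.

MlaC is the periplasmic component of the Mla pathway, which maintains outer membrane lipid asymmetry; it is thought to ferry phospholipids across the periplasm to the inner membrane MlaFEDB complex. The stated purpose is complementation with MlaC(Y164R), that is, testing whether this point mutant can restore function in a strain lacking mlaC. It comes from work probing protein-protein interactions in the Mla system by structure prediction and deep mutational scanning. The record does not state the expected effect of Y164R.
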