Addgene plasmid #195669: pBEL2548
Purpose: Complementation of MlaC(Y164R)
Depositing lab: Gira Bhabha & Damian Ekiert. Depositing organization: NYU Grossman School of Medicine. Publication: Protein-protein interactions in the Mla lipid transport system probed by computational structure prediction and deep mutational scanning. MacRae MR, Puvanendran D, Haase MAB, Coudray N, Kolich L, Lam C, Baek M, Bhabha G, Ekiert DC. J Biol Chem. 2023 Apr 24:104744. doi: 10.1016/j.jbc.2023.104744. PubMed 37100290.
Backbone
  Vector backbone: pBAD
  Vector type: Bacterial Expression
Growth in bacteria
  Bacterial resistance: Ampicillin, 100 μg/mL
  Growth temperature: 37°C
  Growth strain: DH5alpha
  Copy number: High Copy
Gene/Insert
  Gene/Insert name: MlaC
  Species: E. coli
  Mutation: MlaC(Y164R)
  Cloning method: Gibson Cloning
Terms and licenses: Academic/Nonprofit Terms; Industry Terms: Not Available to Industry
Depositor comments: Please visit https://www.biorxiv.org/content/10.1101/2022.12.09.519820v1 for bioRxiv preprint.
How to cite: pBEL2548 was a gift from Gira Bhabha & Damian Ekiert (Addgene plasmid # 195669 ; http://n2t.net/addgene:195669 ; RRID:Addgene_195669)
